>Addgene plasmid #213536 | pAAV-CMV-SspB-EGFP-VP16-P2A-FLAG-Gal4DBD-CapN-SsrA-CapC-HA | addgene full sequence | sequence record 423198 | Addgene NGS Result
CCTGCAGGCAGCTGCGCGCTCGCTCGCTCACTGAGGCCGCCCGGGCGTCGGGCGACCTTTGGTCGCCCGG
CCTCAGTGAGCGAGCGAGCGCGCAGAGAGGGAGTGGCCAACTCCATCACTAGGGGTTCCTGCGGCCGCAC
GCGTTGTACATAGTAATCAATTACGGGGTCATTAGTTCATAGCCCATATATGGAGTTCCGCGTTACATAA
CTTACGGTAAATGGCCCGCCTGGCTGACCGCCCAACGACCCCCGCCCATTGACGTCAATAATGACGTATG
TTCCCATAGTAACGCCAATAGGGACTTTCCATTGACGTCAATGGGTGGAGTATTTACGGTAAACTGCCCA
CTTGGCAGTACATCAAGTGTATCATATGCCAAGTACGCCCCCTATTGACGTCAATGACGGTAAATGGCCC
GCCTGGCATTATGCCCAGTACATGACCTTATGGGACTTTCCTACTTGGCAGTACATCTACGTATTAGTCA
TCGCTATTACCATGGTGATGCGGTTTTGGCAGTACATCAATGGGCGTGGATAGCGGTTTGACTCACGGGG
ATTTCCAAGTCTCCACCCCATTGACGTCAATGGGAGTTTGTTTTGGCACCAAAATCAACGGGACTTTCCA
AAATGTCGTAACAACTCCGCCCCATTGACGCAAATGGGCGGTAGGCGTGTACGGTGGGAGGTCTATATAA
GCAGAGCTCTCTGGCTAACTAGAGAACCCACTGCTTACTGGCTTATCGAAATTAATACGACTCACTATAG
GGAGACCCAAGCTTGCCACCATGAGCCAACTGACTCCTCGAAGGCCATATTTGCTGAGGGCCTTTTATGA
ATGGCTCCTCGATAATCAACTTACCCCACACTTGGTGGTAGATGTAACCCTTCCTGGCGTACAGGTACCC
ATGGAATACGCCAGAGACGGTCAAATTGTACTTAATATTGCCCCACGCGCCGTTGGCAACCTTGAGCTGG
CAAACGATGAGGTCCGCTTTAACGCACGGTTTGGAGGCATTCCACGACAAGTATCCGTGCCTCTGGCCGC
CGTACTTGCTATATACGCCCGCGAGAATGGAGCCGGCACCATGTTCGAGCCAGAAGCCGCCTATGATGGT
AGTGGGGGAGGAATGGTGAGCAAGGGCGAGGAGCTGTTCACCGGGGTGGTGCCCATCCTGGTCGAGCTGG
ACGGCGACGTAAACGGCCACAAGTTCAGCGTGTCCGGCGAGGGCGAGGGCGATGCCACCTACGGCAAGCT
GACCCTGAAGTTCATCTGCACCACCGGCAAGCTGCCCGTGCCCTGGCCCACCCTCGTGACCACCCTGACC
TACGGCGTGCAGTGCTTCAGCCGCTACCCCGACCACATGAAGCAGCACGACTTCTTCAAGTCCGCCATGC
CCGAAGGCTACGTCCAGGAGCGCACCATCTTCTTCAAGGACGACGGCAACTACAAGACCCGCGCCGAGGT
GAAGTTCGAGGGCGACACCCTGGTGAACCGCATCGAGCTGAAGGGCATCGACTTCAAGGAGGACGGCAAC
ATCCTGGGGCACAAGCTGGAGTACAACTACAACAGCCACAACGTCTATATCATGGCCGACAAGCAGAAGA
ACGGCATCAAGGTGAACTTCAAGATCCGCCACAACATCGAGGACGGCAGCGTGCAGCTCGCCGACCACTA
CCAGCAGAACACCCCCATCGGCGACGGCCCCGTGCTGCTGCCCGACAACCACTACCTGAGCACCCAGTCC
GCCCTGAGCAAAGACCCCAACGAGAAGCGCGATCACATGGTCCTGCTGGAGTTCGTGACCGCCGCCGGGA
TCACTCTCGGCATGGACGAGCTGTACAAGCCCAAGAAGAAGAGGAAGGTGGCCCCCCCGACCGATGTCAG
CCTGGGGGACGAATTGCACTTAGACGGCGAGGACGTGGCGATGGCGCATGCCGACGCGCTAGACGATTTC
GATCTGGACATGTTGGGGGACGGGGATTCCCCGGGTCCGGGATTTACCCCCCACGACTCCGCCCCCTACG
GCGCTCTGGATATGGCCGACTTCGAGTTTGAGCAGATGTTTACCGATGCCCTTGGAATTGACGAGTACGG
TGGGGGAAGCGGAGCTACTAACTTCAGCCTGCTGAAGCAGGCTGGAGACGTGGAGGAGAACCCTGGACCT
AAGCTACTGTCTTCTATCGAACAAGCATGCGATATTTGCCGACTTAAAAAGCTCAAGTGCTCCAAAGAAA
AACCGAAGTGCGCCAAGTGTCTGAAGAACAACTGGGAGTGTCGCTACTCTCCCAAAACCAAAAGGTCTCC
GCTGACTAGGGCACATCTGACAGAAGTGGAATCAAGGCTAGAAAGACTGGAACAGCTATTTCTACTGATT
TTTCCTCGAGAAGACCTTGACATGATTTTGAAAATGGATTCTTTACAGGATATAAAAGCATTGTTAACAG
GATTATTTGTACAAGATAATGTGAATAAAGATGCCGTCACAGATAGATTGGCTTCAGTGGAGACTGATAT
GCCTCTAACATTGAGACAGCATAGAATAAGTGCGACATCATCATCGGAAGAGAGTAGTAACAAAGGTCAA
AGACAGTTGACTGTATCGCCCAAGAAGAAGAGGAAGGTGGCTAGCGGCGTCCAAGTCGAGACAATATCTC
CCGGCGACGGACGAACGTTTCCGAAGCGGGGACAGACTTGCGTCGTTCACTACACAGGAATGCTGGAGGA
TGGCAAAAAGGTCGATTCCAGCCGGGACAGGAATAAGCCGTTCAAATTCATGCTGGGAAAACAGGAGGTA
ATACGAGGTTGGGAGGAGGGTGTGGCGCAAATGTCTGTCGGTCAGCGGGCGAAACTGACCATTTCTCCTG
ATTATGCTTACGGAGCGACAGGCCATCCGGGGATCATTCCGCCCCACGCTACCCTGGTATTCGATGTAGA
ACTCTTGAAGCTCGAAACCAGAGGGGTTGAAGAAGTAGCCAGATATTCCCCCAACCTGGCAGCGAATGAT
GAAAATTACTTCGGTACTCCTAATTTGCGGCCTTTTGGTTCAGGCGGTTCTGGTACTGGATCTGGTTCTG
GAGGTTCTGGAGTGCAGGTGGAAACCATCTCCCCAGGAGACGGGCGCACCTTCCCCAAGCGCGGCCAGAC
CTGCGTGGTGCACTACACCGGGATGCTTGAAGATGGAAAGAAAGTTGATTCCTCCCGGGACAGAAACAAG
CCCTTTAAGTTTATGCTAGGCAAGCAGGAGGTGATCCGAGGCTGGGAAGAAGGGGTTGCCCAGATGAGTG
TGGGTCAGAGAGCCAAACTGACTATATCTCCAGATTATGCCTATGGTGCCACTGGGCACCCAGGCATCAT
CCCACCACATGCCACTCTCGTCTTCGATGTGGAGCTTCTAAAACTGGAATACCCATACGATGTGCCAGAT
TACGCCTATCCCTATGACGTCCCTGATTACGCTTAAGAATTCCTCGAGCTAGAGCTCGCTGATCAGCCTC
GACTGTGCCTTCTAGTTGCCAGCCATCTGTTGTTTGCCCCTCCCCCGTGCCTTCCTTGACCCTGGAAGGT
GCCACTCCCACTGTCCTTTCCTAATAAAATGAGGAAATTGCATCGCATTGTCTGAGTAGGTGTCATTCTA
TTCTGGGGGGTGGGGTGGGGCAGGACAGCAAGGGGGAGGATTGGGAAGACAATAGCAGGCATGCTGGGGA
GGTAACCACGTGCGGACCGAGCGGCCGCAGGAACCCCTAGTGATGGAGTTGGCCACTCCCTCTCTGCGCG
CTCGCTCGCTCACTGAGGCCGGGCGACCAAAGGTCGCCCGACGCCCGGGCTTTGCCCGGGCGGCCTCAGT
GAGCGAGCGAGCGCGCAGCTGCCTGCAGGGGCGCCTGATGCGGTATTTTCTCCTTACGCATCTGTGCGGT
ATTTCACACCGCATA
[95 nt withheld, positions 3936-4030]
T
[46 nt withheld, positions 4032-4077]
C
[141 nt withheld, positions 4079-4219]
CCTTTGACGTTGGAGTCCACGTTCTTT
[37 nt withheld, positions 4247-4283]
ACTCTATCTCGGGCTATTCTTTTGATTTATAAGGGATTTTGCCGATTTCGGTCTATTGGTTAAAAAATGA
GCTGATTTAACAAAAATTTAACGCGAATTTTAACAAAATATTAACGTTTACAATTTTATGGTGCACTCTC
AGTACAATCTGCTCTGATGCCGCATAGTTAAGCCAGCCCCGACACCCGCCAACACCCGCTGACGCGCCCT
GACGGGCTTGTCTGCTCCCGGCATCCGCTTACAGACAAGCTGTGACCGTCTCCGGGAGCTGCATGTGTCA
GAGGTTTTCACCGTCATCACCGAAACGCGCGAGACGAAAGGGCCTCGTGATACGCCTATTTTTATAGGTT
AATGTCATGATAATAATGGTTTCTTAGACGTCAGGTGGCACTTTTCGGGGAAATGTGCGCGGAACCCCTA
TTTGTTTATTTTTCTAAATACATTCAAATATGTATCCGCTCATGAGACAATAACCCTGATAAATGCTTCA
ATAATATTGAAAAAGGAAGAGTATGAGTATTCAACATTTCCGTGTCGCCCTTATTCCCTTTTTTGCGGCA
TTTTGCCTTCCTGTTTTTGCTCACCCAGAAACGCTGGTGAAAGTAAAAGATGCTGAAGATCAGTTGGGTG
CACGAGTGGGTTACATCGAACTGGATCTCAACAGCGGTAAGATCCTTGAGAGTTTTCGCCCCGAAGAACG
TTTTCCAATGATGAGCACTTTTAAAGTTCTGCTATGTGGCGCGGTATTATCCCGTATTGACGCCGGGCAA
GAGCAACTCGGTCGCCGCATACACTATTCTCAGAATGACTTGGTTGAGTACTCACCAGTCACAGAAAAGC
ATCTTACGGATGGCATGACAGTAAGAGAATTATGCAGTGCTGCCATAACCATGAGTGATAACACTGCGGC
CAACTTACTTCTGACAACGATCGGAGGACCGAAGGAGCTAACCGCTTTTTTGCACAACATGGGGGATCAT
GTAACTCGCCTTGATCGTTGGGAACCGGAGCTGAATGAAGCCATACCAAACGACGAGCGTGACACCACGA
TGCCTGTAGCAATGGCAACAACGTTGCGCAAACTATTAACTGGCGAACTACTTACTCTAGCTTCCCGGCA
ACAATTAATAGACTGGATGGAGGCGGATAAAGTTGCAGGACCACTTCTGCGCTCGGCCCTTCCGGCTGGC
TGGTTTATTGCTGATAAATCTGGAGCCGGTGAGCGTGGAAGCCGCGGTATCATTGCAGCACTGGGGCCAG
ATGGTAAGCCCTCCCGTATCGTAGTTATCTACACGACGGGGAGTCAGGCAACTATGGATGAACGAAATAG
ACAGATCGCTGAGATAGGTGCCTCACTGATTAAGCATTGGTAACTGTCAGACCAAGTTTACTCATATATA
CTTTAGATTGATTTAAAACTTCATTTTTAATTTAAAAGGATCTAGGTGAAGATCCTTTTTGATAATCTCA
TGACCAAAATCCCTTAACGTGAGTTTTCGTTCCACTGAGCGTCAGACCCCGTAGAAAAGATCAAAGGATC
TTCTTGAGATCCTTTTTTTCTGCGCGTAATCTGCTGCTTGCAAACAAAAAAACCACCGCTACCAGCGGTG
GTTTGTTTGCCGGATCAAGAGCTACCAACTCTTTTTCCGAAGGTAACTGGCTTCAGCAGAGCGCAGATAC
CAAATACTGTTCTTCTAGTGTAGCCGTAGTTAGGCCACCACTTCAAGAACTCTGTAGCACCGCCTACATA
CCTCGCTCTGCTAATCCTGTTACCAGTGGCTGCTGCCAGTGGCGATAAGTCGTGTCTTACCGGGTTGGAC
TCAAGACGATAGTTACCGGATAAGGCGCAGCGGTCGGGCTGAACGGGGGGTTCGTGCACACAGCCCAGCT
TGGAGCGAACGACCTACACCGAACTGAGATACCTACAGCGTGAGCTATGAGAAAGCGCCACGCTTCCCGA
AGGGAGAAAGGCGGACAGGTATCCGGTAAGCGGCAGGGTCGGAACAGGAGAGCGCACGAGGGAGCTTCCA
GGGGGAAACGCCTGGTATCTTTATAGTCCTGTCGGGTTTCGCCACCTCTGACTTGAGCGTCGATTTTTGT
GATGCTCGTCAGGGGGGCGGAGCCTATGGAAAAACGCCAGCAACGCGGCCTTTTTACGGTTCCTGGCCTT
TTGCTGGCCTTTTGCTCACATGT
Features (pLannotate 1.2.2; 21 found; start..end, strand, type, name):
     12..39      +  repeat_region  AAV2 ITR (fragment): inverted terminal repeat of adeno-associated virus serotype 2 inverted
     68..95      +  repeat_region  AAV2 ITR (fragment): inverted terminal repeat of adeno-associated virus serotype 2 inverted
    201..504     +  enhancer       CMV enhancer: human cytomegalovirus immediate early enhancer
    505..708     +  promoter       CMV promoter: human cytomegalovirus (CMV) immediate early promoter
    704..737     +  LTR            5' LTR (truncated) (fragment): truncated 5' long terminal repeat (LTR) from HIV-1
    753..771     +  promoter       T7 promoter: promoter for bacteriophage T7 RNA polymerase
    791..1117    +  CDS            sspB (fragment): SSPB_ECOLI - Experimental evidence at protein level: Swiss-Prot protein existence level 1. Also stimulates degradation of the N-terminus of RseA (residues 1-108, alone or in complex with sigma-E) by ClpX-ClpP in a non-ssrA-mediated fashion. From Escherichia coli (strain K12).
   1133..1849    +  CDS            EGFP: EGFP is a basic (constitutively fluorescent) green fluorescent protein published in 1996, derived from Aequorea victoria. It is reported to be a rapidly-maturing weak dimer with moderate acid sensitivity.
   1871..2104    +  CDS            VP16 AD: transcriptional activation domain of herpes simplex virus protein VP16 (Triezenberg et al., 1988; Cousens et al., 1989); UL48
   2171..2608    +  CDS            GAL4 DNA binding domain: DNA binding domain of the GAL4 transcriptional activator; Saccharomyces cerevisiae GAL4 (truncated)
   2636..2956    +  CDS            FKBP1A: FKB1A_HUMAN - Also known as FKBP1, FKBP12. Experimental evidence at protein level: Swiss-Prot protein existence level 1. Keeps in an inactive conformation TGFBR1, the TGF-beta type I serine/threonine kinase receptor, preventing TGF-beta receptor activation in absence of ligand. Recruits SMAD7 to ACVR1B which prevents the association of SMAD2 and SMAD3 with the activin receptor complex, thereby blocking the activin signal. May modulate the RYR1 calcium channel activity. PPIases accelerate the folding of proteins. It catalyzes the cis-trans isomerization of proline imidic peptide bonds in oligop
   3089..3409    +  CDS            DmrB: F36V mutant of FK506-binding protein FKBP12 binds synthetic ligands that do not bind wild-type FKBP
   3503..3710    +  polyA_signal   bGH poly(A) signal: bovine growth hormone polyadenylation signal
   3739..3879    +  repeat_region  AAV2 ITR: inverted terminal repeat of adeno-associated virus serotype 2 inverted
   3884..3935    -  misc_feature   bom (fragment): basis of mobility region from pBR322
   3954..4409    +  rep_origin     f1 ori (sequence partly withheld): f1 bacteriophage origin of replication; arrow indicates direction of (+) strand synthesis
   4410..4459    -  misc_feature   bom (fragment): basis of mobility region from pBR322
   4561..4596    -  CDS            rop (fragment): Rop protein, which maintains plasmids at low copy number; rop
   4691..4795    +  promoter       AmpR promoter: bla
   4796..5656    +  CDS            AmpR: β-lactamase; bla; confers resistance to ampicillin, carbenicillin, and related antibiotics
   5827..6415    +  rep_origin     ori: high-copy-number ColE1/pMB1/pBR322/pUC origin of replication
