[The description below was written by a language model from this plasmid's Addgene catalogue record and pLannotate feature annotations shown in this document.]
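Description:
pAAV-CMV-SspB-EGFP-VP16-P2A-FLAG-Gal4DBD-CapN-SsrA-CapC-HA is a roughly 6.5 kb AAV transfer plasmid for mammalian expression, intended according to the record for expressing a pair of split transcription factor components in mouse liver. It is propagated in E. coli through a high-copy ColE1/pUC-type origin with ampicillin selection (AmpR under its own bla promoter), and the backbone also carries an f1 phage origin. The expression cassette lies between AAV2 inverted terminal repeats, the elements needed for replication and packaging of the genome into AAV particles. The annotation finds a complete ITR downstream of the cassette but only short ITR fragments upstream, which may reflect the difficulty of sequencing or annotating these structured repeats rather than a real truncation.

Expression is driven by the CMV enhancer and immediate early promoter and terminated by the bGH polyadenylation signal. A single open reading frame encodes two proteins separated by a P2A self-cleaving peptide. The first is E. coli SspB fused to EGFP and the herpes simplex VP16 activation domain. The second is a FLAG-tagged yeast Gal4 DNA-binding domain followed by CapN-SsrA-CapC and a C-terminal HA tag. The feature table identifies the two Cap segments as FKBP12-derived domains, one annotated as the F36V variant that binds synthetic ligands, flanking the region where the SsrA peptide is named. SsrA is the natural binding partner of SspB, so the design appears to cage the peptide between the FKBP-derived halves. This is consistent with the associated work on chemogenetic control of peptide function, in which a small molecule would expose SsrA, recruit SspB-EGFP-VP16 to the Gal4 DNA-binding domain and activate a Gal4-responsive reporter. The reporter is not part of this plasmid, and the record does not name the ligand.
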