Addgene plasmid #213536: pAAV-CMV-SspB-EGFP-VP16-P2A-FLAG-Gal4DBD-CapN-SsrA-CapC-HA
Purpose: Expresses the split transcription factors in mouse liver
Depositing lab: Wenjing Wang. Depositing organization: University of Michigan. Publication: A general method for chemogenetic control of peptide function. Shen J, Geng L, Li X, Emery C, Kroning K, Shingles G, Lee K, Heyden M, Li P, Wang W. Nat Methods. 2023 Jan;20(1):112-122. doi: 10.1038/s41592-022-01697-8. Epub 2022 Dec 8. PubMed 36481965.
Backbone
  Vector backbone: pAAV
  Backbone size w/o insert (bp): 3799
  Total vector size (bp): 6475
  Vector type: Mammalian Expression, AAV
Growth in bacteria
  Bacterial resistance: Ampicillin, 100 μg/mL
  Growth temperature: 37°C
  Growth strain: NEB Stable
  Copy number: Unknown
Gene/Insert
  Gene/Insert name: SspB-EGFP-VP16-P2A-FLAG-Gal4DBD-CapN-SsrA-CapC-HA-HA
  Species: H. sapiens (human)
  Insert size (bp): 2676
  Promoter: CMV
  Tag / fusion protein: EGFP (N terminal on insert); HA (C terminal on insert)
  Cloning method: Restriction Enzyme; 5′ cloning site HinDIII (not destroyed); 3′ cloning site EcoRI (not destroyed)
  Sequencing primers: 5′ CGCAAATGGGCGGTAGGCGTG; 3′ CAACAGATGGCTGGCAACTAGAAGG
Terms and licenses: Academic/Nonprofit Terms; Industry Terms: Not Available to Industry
How to cite: pAAV-CMV-SspB-EGFP-VP16-P2A-FLAG-Gal4DBD-CapN-SsrA-CapC-HA was a gift from Wenjing Wang (Addgene plasmid # 213536 ; http://n2t.net/addgene:213536 ; RRID:Addgene_213536)
